>Addgene plasmid #86164 | p35S::SISOBIR1-YFPc | addgene full sequence | sequence record 179086 | Addgene NGS Result
TGAGACTTTTCAACAAAGGGTAATATCGGGAAACCTCCTCGGATTCCATTGCCCAGCTATCTGTCACTTC
ATCGAAAGGACAGTAGAAAAGGAAGATGGCTTCTACAAATGCCATCATTGCGATAAAGGAAAGGCTATCG
TTCAAGATGCCTCTACCGACAGTGGTCCCAAAGATGGACCCCCACCCACGAGGAACATCGTGGAAAAAGA
AGACGTTCCAACCACGTCTTCAAAGCAAGTGGATTGATGTGATATCTCCACTGACGTAAGGGATGACGCA
CAATCCCACTATCCTTCGCAAGACCCTTCCTCTATATAAGGAAGTTCATTTCATTTGGAGAGGACCTCGA
GGTCGACGGTATCGATAAGCTTCCCATCAACAAGTTTGTACAAAAAAGCAGGCTCCGCGGCCGCCCCCTT
CACCATGACTTCGAATATCCACTTTTTTCTTTTATACGTTGTGAGCCTTTTCCTTTTTGTTCAAGCAAGA
TTGAATCTTTATCCACCAGATCATGCTGCACTCTTGCTTGTACAAAAGGACTTAGGCATCATTTCTGTTA
ACAACCCGTGTACGCTCGCAGGAATATCGTGCGAGCGTAGACCGGGTAACACAACACAAGTTGTGAGAGT
TACCCGTATTGTATTCAGATCCAACGGATTAAAGGGAACTTTGTCTTCTGCTATTGGCAAACTCACTGAG
CTCAAAGAGCTTTCTCTTTCCGACAATCAACTATCTGAACAAATCCCCGTTCAGATTATTGATTGTCGGA
AGTTAGAGATTCTTCAACTTCAAAGGAACAGATTTTCTGGGAAGATTCCATCCGAATTGTCAGCTTTAAA
CCGTTTAAGGATAGTTGACTTTTCATCGAATGAGTTTTCGGGGAATCTTGATTTCTTGAAGTACTTTCCT
AATCTGGAAAAACTGTCTCTGGCTGATAATATGTTCACTGGAAAAATACCATTTTCATTGAAATCTTTCC
GAAATCTTCGTTTTCTCAACATTTCAGGGAATAGTTTCCTTGAAGGTCCAGTACCTGTCATGAGCCAAAT
TGAGCATTTATCAGCAGATTTGAATCGAAAAAATGGCGTTCCTAAACGTTACATTCTAGCTGAGAATTCA
ACAAGGATATCTGCAATGGGACCTGCTTCGGTTCCAGCTCCAGCTCCAGCACCTGTCAATCGTGTTGTAC
CGGCGATGCATAAACGTAAGAACAAGAAAAGGAAGTTACGATCTTGGTTTCTTGGTTTCCTAGCTGGAAC
TTTTGCTGGGGGTATATCTGCTGTGCTCTGTTCCTTGCTATTCAAGATGGTAATGTTCTTCGTAAGAAGA
GGGAATAACGATTCAAGTTTAACGATATACAGTCCACTGATCAAGAAAGCCGAGGACTTGGCTTTCTTAG
AGAAGGAAGATGGAGTGGCATCGCTTGAAATGATTGGAAAAGGTGGCTGTGGAGAAGTTTATAGAGCAGA
GCTACCGGGGAGTAATGGGAAGATTATAGCTATAAAGAAGATTATCCAATCCCCAATGGATGCTGCAGAG
ATCACGGAGGAAGATACTAAGGCGTTGAACAAGAAAATGCGTCAAGTTAAATCAGAAATTCAAATTGTAG
GTCAAATCAGACACCGGAATCTGCTTCCATTACTCGCGCATATGCCAAGGCCAGACTGTCATTACTTGGT
CTACGAATACATGAAAAATGGGAGTTTACAGGATATCCTGCAGCAAGTCACAGAAGGCACAAGGGAATTA
GATTGGTTGGGACGACACAGAATTGCAGCGGGGGTAGCTGCTGGTCTCGAGTATCTCCATATAAACCATA
CTCAACGCATAATTCACAGAGATTTAAAGCCAGCAAATATCCTACTTGATGATGACATGGAAGCTCGAGT
TGCTGATTTTGGCCTTGCAAAGGCAGTTCCAGATGCTCATACACATATCACCACTTCAAATGTTGCAGGA
ACTGTTGGATTTATTGCACCAGAATATTATCAGACACTGAAGTTTACAGATAAGTGTGATATATACAGCT
TTGGTGTGGTGCTAGCTGTGTTGGTTATCGGTAAGGGTCCATCGGATGATTTTTTCCAACATACTTCTGA
GATGAGTTTAGTTAAGTGGCTGAGGAATGTAATGACTTCTGACGATCCTAAAATAGCAATTGATCCTAAG
CTTATAGGAAATGGATACGACGAACAAATGCTTTTGGTTCTCAAGATAGCTTGCTTTTGTACTCTCGACA
ATCCAAAGGAGAGGCCTAACAGTAAGGATGTTAGGTGCATGTTAACTCAGATCAAGCATAAGGGTGGGCG
CGCCGACCCAGCTTTCTTGTACAAAGTGGTTGATGGGATGGACAAGCAGAAGAACGGCATCAAGGCCAAC
TTCAAGATCCGCCACAACATCGAGGACGGCGGCGTGCAGCTCGCCGACCACTACCAGCAGAACACCCCCA
TCGGCGACGGCCCCGTGCTGCTGCCCGACAACCACTACCTGAGCTACCAGTCCGCCCTGAGCAAAGACCC
CAACGAGAAGCGCGATCACATGGTCCTGCTGGAGTTCGTGACCGCCGCCGGGATCACTCTCGGCATGGAC
GAGCTGTACAAGTAATCTAGAGTCCGCAAAAATCACCAGTCTCTCTCTACAAATCTATCTCTCTCTATTT
TTCTCCAGAATAATGTGTGAGTAGTTCCCAGATAAGGGAATTAGGGTTCTTATAGGGTTTCGCTCATGTG
TTGAGCATATAAGAAACCCTTAGTATGTATTTGTATTTGTAAAATACTTCTATCAATAAAATTTCTAATT
CCTAAAACCAAAATCCAGTGACCGGGCGGCCGCCACCGCGGTGGAGGGGGATCAGATTGTCGTTTCCCGC
CTTCAGTTTAAACTATCAGTGTTTGACAGGATATATTGGCGGGTAAACCTAAGAGAAAAGAGCGTTTATT
AGAATAATCGGATATTTAAAAGGGCGTGAAAAGGTTTATCCGTTCGTCCATTTGTATGTGTACATCACCG
ACGAGCAAGGCAAGACCGAGCGCCTTTCCGACGCTCACCGGGCTGGTTGCCCTCGCCGCTGGGCTGGCGG
CCGTCTATGGCCCTGCAAACGCGCCAGAAACGCCGTCGAAGCCGTGTGCGAGACACCGGCCGCCGGCGTT
GTGGATACCTCGCGGAAAACTTGGCCCTCACTGACAGATGAGGGGCGGACGTTGACACTTGAGGGGCCGA
CTCACCCGGCGCGGCGTTGACAGATGAGGGGCAGGCTCGATTTCGGCCGGCGACGTGGAGCTGGCCAGCC
TCGCAAATCGGCGAAAACGCCTGATTTTACGCGAGTTTCCCACAGATGATGTGGACAAGCCTGGGGATAA
GTGCCCTGCGGTATTGACACTTGAGGGGCGCGACTACTGACAGATGAGGGGCGCGATCCTTGACACTTGA
GGGGCAGAGTGCTGACAGATGAGGGGCGCACCTATTGACATTTGAGGGGCTGTCCACAGGCAGAAAATCC
AGCATTTGCAAGGGTTTCCGCCCGTTTTTCGGCCACCGCTAACCTGTCTTTTAACCTGCTTTTAAACCAA
TATTTATAAACCTTGTTTTTAACCAGGGCTGCGCCCTGTGCGCGTGACCGCGCACGCCGAAGGGGGGTGC
CCCCCCTTCTCGAACCCTCCCGGCCCGCTAACGCGGGCCTCCCATCCCCCCAGGGGCTGCGCCCCTCGGC
CGCGAACGGCCTCACCCCAAAAATGGCAGCGCTGGCAGTCCTTGCCATTGCCGGGATCGGGGCAGTAACG
GGATGGGCGATCAGCCCGAAAGCTACCCCTATTTGTTTATTTTTCTAAATACATTCAAATATGTATCCGC
TCATGAGACAATAACCCTGATAAATGCTTCAATAATATTGAAAAAGGAAGAGTATGAGTATTCAACATTT
CCGTGTCGCCCTTATTCCCTTTTTTGCGGCATTTTGCCTTCCTGTTTTTGCTCACCCAGAAACGCTGGTG
AAAGTAAAAGATGCTGAAGATCAGTTGGGTGCACGAGTGGGTTACATCGAACTGGATCTCAACAGCGGTA
AGATCCTTGAGAGTTTTCGCCCCGAAGAACGTTTTCCAATGATGAGCACTTTTAAAGTTCTGCTATGTGG
CGCGGTATTATCCCGTATTGACGCCGGGCAAGAGCAACTCGGTCGCCGCATACACTATTCTCAGAATGAC
TTGGTTGAGTACTCACCAGTCACAGAAAAGCATCTTACGGATGGCATGACAGTAAGAGAATTATGCAGTG
CTGCCATAACCATGAGTGATAACACTGCGGCCAACTTACTTCTGACAACGATCGGAGGACCGAAGGAGCT
AACCGCTTTTTTGCACAACATGGGGGATCATGTAACTCGCCTTGATCGTTGGGAACCGGAGCTGAATGAA
GCCATACCAAACGACGAGCGTGACACCACGATGCCTGTAGCAATGGCAACAACGTTGCGCAAACTATTAA
CTGGCGAACTACTTACTCTAGCTTCCCGGCAACAATTAATAGACTGGATGGAGGCGGATAAAGTTGCAGG
ACCACTTCTGCGCTCGGCCCTTCCGGCTGGCTGGTTTATTGCTGATAAATCTGGAGCCGGTGAGCGTGGG
TCTCGCGGTATCATTGCAGCACTGGGGCCAGATGGTAAGCCCTCCCGTATCGTAGTTATCTACACGACGG
GGAGTCAGGCAACTATGGATGAACGAAATAGACAGATCGCTGAGATAGGTGCCTCACTGATTAAGCATTG
GTAACTGTCAGACCAAGTTTACTCATATATACTTTAGATTGATTTAAAACTTCATTTTTAATTTAAAAGG
ATCTAGGTGAAGATCCTTTTTGATAATCTCATGACCAAAATCCCTTAACGTGAGTTTTCGTTCCACTGAG
CGTCAGACCCCGTAGAAAAGATCAAAGGATCTTCTTGAGATCCTTTTTTTCTGCGCGTAATCTGCTGCTT
GCAAACAAAAAAACCACCGCTACCAGCGGTGGTTTGTTTGCCGGATCAAGAGCTACCAACTCTTTTTCCG
AAGGTAACTGGCTTCAGCAGAGCGCAGATACCAAATACTGTTCTTCTAGTGTAGCCGTAGTTAGGCCACC
ACTTCAAGAACTCTGTAGCACCGCCTACATACCTCGCTCTGCTAATCCTGTTACCAGTGGCTGCTGCCAG
TGGCGATAAGTCGTGTCTTACCGGGTTGGACTCAAGACGATAGTTACCGGATAAGGCGCAGCGGTCGGGC
TGAACGGGGGGTTCGTGCACACAGCCCAGCTTGGAGCGAACGACCTACACCGAACTGAGATACCTACAGC
GTGAGCTATGAGAAAGCGCCACGCTTCCCGAAGGGAGAAAGGCGGACAGGTATCCGGTAAGCGGCAGGGT
CGGAACAGGAGAGCGCACGAGGGAGCTTCCAGGGGGAAACGCCTGGTATCTTTATAGTCCTGTCGGGTTT
CGCCACCTCTGACTTGAGCGTCGATTTTTGTGATGCTCGTCAGGGGGGCGGAGCCTATGGAAAAACGCCA
GCAACGCGGCCTTTTTACGGTTCCTGGCCTTTTGCTGGCCTTTTGCTCACATGGACTCTAGCTAGAGGAT
CACAGGCAGCAACGCTCTGTCATCGTTACAATCAACATGCTACCCTCCGCGAGATCATCCGTGTTTCAAA
CCCGGCAGCTTAGTTGCCGTTCTTCCGAATAGCATCGGTAACATGAGCAAAGTCTGCCGCCTTACAACGG
CTCTCCCGCTGACGCCGTCCCGGACTGATGGGCTGCCTGTATCGAGTGGTGATTTTGTGCCGAGCTGCCG
GTCGGGGAGCTGTTGGCTGGCTGGTGGCAGGATATATTGTGGTGTAAACAAATTGACGCTTAGACAACTT
AATAACACATTGCGGACGTTTTTAATGATCGAATACTAACGTCTCTACCAGATATCAGCTTGCATGCCGG
TCGATCTAGTAACATAGATGACACCGCGCGCGATAATTTATCCTAGTTTGCGCGCTATATTTTGTTTTCT
ATCGCGTATTAAATGTATAATTGCGGGACTCTAATCATAAAAACCCATCTCATAAATAACGTCATGCATT
ACATGTTAATTATTACATGCTTAACGTAATTCAACAGAAATTATATGATAATCATCGCAAGACCGGCAAC
AGGATTCAATCTTAAGAAACTTTATTGCCAAATGTTTGAACGATCTGCTTGACTCTAGGGGTCATCAGAT
TTCGGTGACGGGCAGGACCGGACGGGGCGGCACCGGCAGGCTGAAGTCCAGCTGCCAGAAACCCACGTCA
TGCCAGTTCCCGTGCTTGAAGCCGGCCGCCCGCAGCATGCCGCGGGGGGCATATCCGAGCGCCTCGTGCA
TGCGCACGCTCGGGTCGTTGGGCAGCCCGATGACAGCGACCACGCTCTTGAAGCCCTGTGCCTCCAGGGA
CTTCAGCAGGTGGGTGTAGAGCGTGGAGCCCAGTCCCGTCCGCTGGTGGCGGGGGGAGACGTACACGGTC
GACTCGGCCGTCCAGTCGTAGGCGTTGCGTGCCTTCCAGGGACCCGCGTAGGCGATGCCGGCGACCTCGC
CGTCCACCTCGGCGACGAGCCAGGGATAGCGCTCCCGCAGACGGACGAGGTCGTCCGTCCACTCCTGCGG
TTCCTGCGGCTCGGTACGGAAGTTGACCGTGCTTGTCTCGATGTAGTGGTTGACGATGGTGCAGACCGCC
GGCATGTCCGCCTCGGTGGCACGGCGGATGTCGGCCGGGCGTCGTTCTGGGCTCATGGTAGATCCCCTCG
ATCGAGTTGAGAGTGAATATGAGACTCTAATTGGATACCGAGGGGAATTTATGGAACGTCAGTGGAGCAT
TTTTGACAAGAAATATTTGCTAGCTGATAGTGACCTTAGGCGACTTTTGAACGCGCAATAATGGTTTCTG
ACGTATGTGCTTAGCTCATTAAACTCCAGAAACCCGCGGCTCAGTGGCTCCTTCAACGTTGCGGTTCTGT
CAGTTCCAAACGTAAAACGGCTTGTCCCGCGTCATCGGCGGGGGTCATAACGTGACTCCCTTAATTCTCC
GCTCATGATCAGATTGTCGTTTCCCGCCTTCGGTTTGGGCGCGCCCGGTTCAGAAGACCAGAGGGCTATT
GAGACTTTTCAACAAAGGGTAATATCGGGAAACCTCCTCGGATTCCATTGCCCAGCTATCTGTCACTTCA
TCGAAAGGACAGTAGAAAAGGAAGATGGCTTCTACAAATGCCATCATTGCGATAAAGGAAAGGCTATCGT
TCAAGATGCCTCTACCGACAGTGGTCCCAAAGATGGACCCCCACCCACGAGGAACATCGTGGAAAAAGAA
GACGTTCCAACCACGTCTTCAAAGCAAGTGGATTGATGTGATACATGGTGGAGCACGACACTCTCGTCTA
CTCCAAGAATATCAAAGATACAGTCTCAGAAGACCAGAGGGCTAT
Features (pLannotate 1.2.2; 18 found; start..end, strand, type, name):
    345..372     -  misc_feature   MCS (fragment): pBluescript multiple cloning site
    380..404     +  protein_bind   attB1: mutant version of attB; recombination site for the Gateway® BP reaction BP Clonase™
    428..2299    +  CDS            SOBIR1: SBIR1_ARATH - Also known as EVR. Experimental evidence at protein level: Swiss-Prot protein existence level 1. Dual specificity kinase acting on both serine/threonine- and tyrosine-containing substrates. Acting as a counterplayer of BIR1, promotes the activation of plant defense and cell death (PubMed:19616764). Component of the RLP23-SOBIR1-BAK1 complex that mediates NLP-triggered immunity (PubMed:27251392). Functions as an inhibitor/regulator of abscission, probably by regulating membrane trafficking during abscission (PubMed:20081191). From Arabidopsis thaliana (Mouse-ear cress).
   2316..2340    -  protein_bind   attB2: mutant version of attB; recombination site for the Gateway® BP reaction BP Clonase™
   2351..2602    +  CDS            VC155: C-terminal fragment of mVenus for use in bimolecular fluorescence complementation (BiFC) (Kodama and Hu, 2010)
   2660..2819    +  polyA_signal   CaMV poly(A) signal (fragment): cauliflower mosaic virus polyadenylation signal
   2826..2846    -  misc_feature   MCS (fragment): pBluescript multiple cloning site
   2894..2918    +  misc_feature   RB T-DNA repeat: right border repeat from nopaline C58 T-DNA
   3138..3669    +  rep_origin     oriV: incP origin of replication
   3733..3810    +  CDS            klaC (fragment): KLAC_ECOLX - Also known as telB. Protein predicted: Swiss-Prot protein existence level 4. Belongs to the kla operon, which is associated with cryptic tellurite resistance, and IncW plasmid fertility inhibition. From Escherichia coli.
   3812..3903    +  promoter       AmpR promoter: bla
   3904..4764    +  CDS            AmpR: β-lactamase; bla; confers resistance to ampicillin, carbenicillin, and related antibiotics
   4935..5523    +  rep_origin     ori: high-copy-number ColE1/pMB1/pBR322/pUC origin of replication
   5835..5859    +  misc_feature   LB T-DNA repeat: left border repeat from nopaline C58 T-DNA
   5953..6205    -  terminator     NOS terminator: nopaline synthase terminator and poly(A) signal
   6228..6776    -  CDS            bar: PAT_STRHY - Experimental evidence at protein level: Swiss-Prot protein existence level 1. Inactivates phosphinothricin (PPT) by transfer of an acetyl group from acetyl CoA. Can also acetylate demethylphosphinothricin but not PTT or glutamate. This enzyme is an effector of phosphinothricin tripeptide (PTT or bialaphos) resistance. From Streptomyces hygroscopicus. Introduced by genetic manipulation and expressed in glufosinate-tolerant maize by Dekalb Genetics.
   6818..6997    -  promoter       NOS promoter: nopaline synthase promoter
   7140..345     +  promoter       CaMV 35S promoter (enhanced) (across the origin): cauliflower mosaic virus 35S promoter with a duplicated enhancer region
