[The description below was written by a language model from this plasmid's Addgene catalogue record and pLannotate feature annotations shown in this document.]
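Description:
p35S::SISOBIR1-YFPc is a plant expression plasmid built on the Gateway-compatible binary backbone pAM-PAT-GWPro35S, made to express the receptor-like kinase SOBIR1 as one half of a split-YFP pair. It is maintained in E. coli through a high-copy ColE1/pUC-type origin with ampicillin selection (AmpR/bla under its own promoter). It also carries an incP oriV, the broad-host-range origin that typically supports replication in Agrobacterium. Nopaline-type left and right T-DNA border repeats flank the plant-directed portion, consistent with Agrobacterium-mediated delivery. Within the borders, a bar (phosphinothricin acetyltransferase) cassette driven by the NOS promoter and closed by the NOS terminator gives phosphinothricin/glufosinate resistance for selecting transformed plant tissue.

The payload is driven by an enhanced CaMV 35S promoter with a duplicated enhancer region. The SOBIR1 coding sequence sits between attB1 and attB2 sites left by Gateway recombination and is followed downstream by VC155, the C-terminal fragment of mVenus, with a CaMV polyadenylation signal ending the unit. This gives SOBIR1 a C-terminal YFPc tag. The fragment is non-fluorescent on its own and reconstitutes fluorescence only when brought close to a partner carrying the complementary N-terminal fragment, the principle of bimolecular fluorescence complementation.

The catalogue lists the insert species as Arabidopsis thaliana, and the annotation matched the coding sequence to the Arabidopsis SOBIR1 protein. The "Sl" in the plasmid name could suggest a tomato orthologue, but the record does not resolve this. The stated purpose and the associated study point to use in testing SOBIR1 interactions with other immune receptor components in plant cells.
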