Addgene plasmid #86164: p35S::SISOBIR1-YFPc
Purpose: SOBIR1 split YFP
Depositing lab: Silke Robatzek. Depositing organization: Sainsbury Laboratory, Norwich. Publication: Avr4 promotes Cf-4 receptor-like protein association with the BAK1/SERK3 receptor-like kinase to initiate receptor endocytosis and plant immunity. Postma J, Liebrand TW, Bi G, Evrard A, Bye RR, Mbengue M, Kuhn H, Joosten MH, Robatzek S. New Phytol. 2016 Apr;210(2):627-42. doi: 10.1111/nph.13802. Epub 2016 Jan 14. PubMed 26765243.
Backbone
  Vector backbone: pAM-PAT-GWPro35S
  Vector type: Plant Expression
Growth in bacteria
  Bacterial resistance: Ampicillin, 100 μg/mL
  Growth temperature: 37°C
  Growth strain: DH5alpha
  Copy number: High Copy
Gene/Insert
  Gene/Insert name: SOBIR1
  Species: A. thaliana (mustard weed)
  Entrez Gene: SOBIR1 (a.k.a. AT2G31880, EVERSHED, EVR, F20M17.8, F20M17_8, SUPPRESSOR OF BIR1 1)
  Promoter: 35S
  Tag / fusion protein: YFPc (C terminal on insert)
  Cloning method: Gateway Cloning
  Sequencing primers: 5′ 35S promoter
Terms and licenses: Academic/Nonprofit Terms; Industry Terms: Not Available to Industry
How to cite: p35S::SISOBIR1-YFPc was a gift from Silke Robatzek (Addgene plasmid # 86164 ; http://n2t.net/addgene:86164 ; RRID:Addgene_86164)
